Addgene plasmid #39670: KHBD00586
Depositing lab: Bart Deplancke. Depositing organization: Swiss Federal Institute of Technology (EPFL). Publication: Automated protein-DNA interaction screening of Drosophila regulatory elements. Korneel Hens, Jean-Daniel Feuz, Alina Isakova, Antonina Lagovitina, Andreas Massouras, Julien Bryois, Patrick Callaerts, Susan E. Celniker, Bart Deplancke. Nat Methods. 2011 Oct 30;8(12):1065-70. 10.1038/nmeth.1763 PubMed 22037703.
Backbone
  Vector backbone: pDONR221
  Backbone manufacturer: Invitrogen
  Backbone size w/o insert (bp): 2536
  Vector type: Gateway DONR vector
Growth in bacteria
  Bacterial resistance: Kanamycin, 50 μg/mL
  Growth temperature: 37°C
  Growth strain: DH5alpha
  Copy number: High Copy
Gene/Insert
  Gene/Insert name: CG12154 (alt names: FBgn0004102; oc; ocelliless)
  Species: D. melanogaster (fly)
  Insert size (bp): 1626
  Entrez Gene: oc (a.k.a. Dmel_CG12154, CG12154, Dmel\CG12154, OC, Oc, Otd, Otx, l(1)7Ff, l(1)8Ac, oc2, ort, orthodenticle, otd, uvi)
  Promoter: none
  Cloning method: Gateway Cloning
  Sequencing primers: 5′ M13-F20; 3′ M13R
Terms and licenses: Academic/Nonprofit Terms; Industry Terms: Not Available to Industry
Depositor comments: Please note that the ORFs in this collection were cloned open-ended (without a stop codon).
How to cite: KHBD00586 was a gift from Bart Deplancke (Addgene plasmid # 39670 ; http://n2t.net/addgene:39670 ; RRID:Addgene_39670)
