[The description below was written by a language model from this plasmid's Addgene catalogue record.]
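Description:
KHBD00586 is a Gateway entry clone built in the pDONR221 donor vector backbone (Invitrogen), carrying the open reading frame of the Drosophila melanogaster gene CG12154, better known as ocelliless (oc) or orthodenticle (otd). This gene encodes a homeodomain transcription factor of the Otx family. The insert is recorded as about 1.6 kb in a backbone of roughly 2.5 kb. It was introduced by Gateway recombination, which in a pDONR221-derived clone normally leaves the ORF flanked by attL sites. The plasmid is maintained in standard E. coli cloning strains at high copy number and selected with kanamycin. No feature table accompanies the record, so the origin of replication and the exact att site positions are not itemised, although M13 forward and reverse primer sites flank the insert for sequence verification.

The construct has no promoter driving the insert, so it is not an expression vector. It serves as a shuttle from which the ORF can be moved by LR recombination into any compatible Gateway destination vector. The depositor notes that ORFs in this collection were cloned open-ended, without a stop codon. This allows in-frame C-terminal fusions to tags or functional domains supplied by the destination vector, and N-terminal fusions are also possible provided the destination vector supplies a stop codon downstream.

The clone belongs to a collection of Drosophila ORFs assembled for automated screening of protein–DNA interactions at fly regulatory elements. It is therefore suited as a source of the oc coding sequence for such interaction assays or for other expression formats.
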