>Addgene plasmid #39670 | KHBD00586 | depositor partial sequence | sequence record 50110 | KHBD00586 sequence 1626 bps
ATGGCGGCGGGCTTCCTCAAATCGGGCGATTTGGGCCCCCATCCGCACAGTTACGGGGGTCCGCATCCGC
ATCATTCGGTGCCGCACGGACCCCTGCCGCCCGGCATGCCCATGCCATCGCTGGGGCCCTTCGGCCTCCC
ACACGGACTGGAGGCCGTCGGGTTCTCCCAAGGTATGTGGGGCGTCAACACACGAAAACAGCGTCGCGAA
CGCACCACATTCACACGCGCCCAATTGGATGTTCTGGAAGCGCTATTTGGCAAGACCCGTTATCCGGACA
TATTCATGCGCGAAGAAGTGGCGCTCAAGATCAATCTGCCCGAATCTAGAGTACAGGTGTGGTTCAAGAA
TCGCCGCGCCAAGTGCCGCCAACAGTTGCAGCAGCAGCAGCAGTCGAATAGCTTGAGCAGCTCGAAGAAT
GCCAGCGGTGGCGGCAGCGGCAACAGCTGCAGCAGCTCATCGGCCAACAGTCGCAGCAATAGCAATAATA
ACGGCAGCAGCAGCAACAACAACACACAGAGCTCCGGCGGCAATAACAGCAACAAGTCGTCGCAAAAGCA
GGGCAACTCACAGTCCAGCCAGCAGGGCGGTGGCTCCTCCGGTGGCAATAATAGCAACAACAATTCGGCA
GCAGCGGCAGCCAGTGCAGCGGCAGCGGTGGCAGCGGCCCAATCGATTAAGACGCACCACAGTTCCTTTT
TGAGCGCCGCAGCGGCGGCAGCATCGGGCGGTACAAATCAGTCGGCCAACAATAATAGCAACAACAACAA
CCAAGGCAACTCAACGCCGAACAGCAGCAGCAGCGGCGGCGGCGGCGGTAGCCAAGCGGGCGGACACCTA
TCCGCGGCAGCAGCAGCGGCTGCCCTAAACGTGACCGCCGCCCATCAGAACTCCTCGCCACTGCTGCCCA
CGCCGGCCACGTCCGTCAGTCCGGTGAGCATCGTTTGCAAAAAGGAGCACTTGTCCGGCGGCTATGGATC
CAGTGTGGGTGGCGGCGGCGGCGGCGGTGGCGCCTCATCCGGCGGCCTCAATTTGGGCGTCGGCGTCGGC
GTTGGCGTTGGCGTCGGTGTGGGCGTATCGCAGGATCTGCTTCGCTCGCCCTATGATCAGCTAAAGGATG
CCGGTGGTGATATTGGTGCCGGAGTGCATCATCATCACAGCATCTATGGCTCGGCCGCCGGCAGCAATCC
GCGCCTGCTGCAGCCGGGTGGCAATATCACACCGATGGACAGCAGCAGCAGCATCACCACACCATCGCCG
CCCATTACACCCATGTCGCCGCAATCGGCGGCCGCAGCGGCCCATGCCGCCCAATCGGCCCAGTCCGCCC
ACCATTCTGCCGCCCATTCGGCCGCCTATATGTCCAATCATGATTCGTATAACTTCTGGCACAATCAGTA
CCAGCAATATCCGAATAACTATGCCCAGGCGCCCAGCTACTACTCACAGATGGAGTACTTTAGCAATCAG
AATCAGGTCAACTACAACATGGGCCATTCGGGCTACACGGCCTCCAATTTTGGTCTGTCGCCATCGCCAT
CCTTCACGGGCACCGTGTCCGCGCAGGCCTTCTCCCAGAACAGCCTGTATTACATGTCGCCGCAGGATAA
GTACGCGAATATGGTG
