>Addgene plasmid #39670 | KHBD00586 | addgene partial sequence | sequence record 51906 | M13Rev
CTTTCTTATAATGCCAACTTTGTACAAGAAAGTTGGCAACACCATATTCGCGTACTTATCCTGCGGCGAC
ATGTAATACAGGCTGTTCTGGGAGAAGGCCTGCGCGGACACGGTGCCCGTGAAGGATGGCGATGGCGACA
GACCAAAATTGGAGGCCGTGTAGCCCGAATGGCCCATGTTGTAGTTGACCTGATTCTGATTGCTAAAGTA
CTCCATCTGTGAGTAGTAGCTGGGCGCCTGGGCATAGTTATTCGGATATTGCTGGTACTGATTGTGCCAG
AAGTTATACGAATCATGATTGGACATATAGGCGGCCGAATGGGCGGCAGAATGGTGGGCGGACTGGGCCG
ATTGGGCGGCATGGGCCGCTGCGGCCGCCGATTGCGGCGACATGGGTGTAATGGGCGGCGATGGTGTGGT
GATGCTGCTGCTGCTGTCCATCGGTGTGATATTGCCACCCGGCTGCAGCAGGCGCGGATTGCTGCCGGCG
GCCGAGCCATAGATGCTGTGATGATGATGCACTCCGGCACCAATATCACCACCGGCATCCTTTAGCTGAT
CATAGGGCGAGCGAAGCAGATCCTGCGATACGCCCACACCGACGCCAACGCCAACGCCGACGCCGACGCC
CAAATTGAGGCCGCCG
